>Addgene plasmid #44507 | pDN-G1Gh | depositor full sequence | sequence record 60746 | pDN-G1Gh sequence 6237 bps
TCGCGCGTTTCGGTGATGACGGTGAAAACCTCTGACACATGCAGCTCCCGGAGACGGTCACAGCTTGTCT
GTAAGCGGATGCCGGGAGCAGACAAGCCCGTCAGGGCGCGTCAGCGGGTGTTGGCGGGTGTCGGGGCTGG
CTTAACTATGCGGCATCAGAGCAGATTGTACTGAGAGTGCACCATAAATTCCCGTTTTAAGAGCTTGGTG
AGCGCTAGGAGTCACTGCCAGGTATCGTTTGAACACGGCATTAGTCAGGGAAGTCATAACACAGTCCTTT
CCCGCAATTTTCTTTTTCTATTACTCTTGGCCTCCTCTAGTACACTCTATATTTTTTTATGCCTCGGTAA
TGATTTTCATTTTTTTTTTTCCACCTAGCGGATGACTCTTTTTTTTTCTTAGCGATTGGCATTATCACAT
AATGAATTATACATTATATAAAGTAATGTGATTTCTTCGAAGAATATACTAAAAAATGAGCAGGCAAGAT
AAACGAAGGCAAAGATGACAGAGCAGAAAGCCCTAGTAAAGCGTATTACAAATGAAACCAAGATTCAGAT
TGCGATCTCTTTAAAGGGTGGTCCCCTAGCGATAGAGCACTCGATCTTCCCAGAAAAAGAGGCAGAAGCA
GTAGCAGAACAGGCCACACAATCGCAAGTGATTAACGTCCACACAGGTATAGGGTTTCTGGACCATATGA
TACATGCTCTGGCCAAGCATTCCGGCTGGTCGCTAATCGTTGAGTGCATTGGTGACTTACACATAGACGA
CCATCACACCACTGAAGACTGCGGGATTGCTCTCGGTCAAGCTTTTAAAGAGGCCCTAGGGGCCGTGCGT
GGAGTAAAAAGGTTTGGATCAGGATTTGCGCCTTTGGATGAGGCACTTTCCAGAGCGGTGGTAGATCTTT
CGAACAGGCCGTACGCAGTTGTCGAACTTGGTTTGCAAAGGGAGAAAGTAGGAGATCTCTCTTGCGAGAT
GATCCCGCATTTTCTTGAAAGCTTTGCAGAGGCTAGCAGAATTACCCTCCACGTTGATTGTCTGCGAGGC
AAGAATGATCATCACCGTAGTGAGAGTGCGTTCAAGGCTCTTGCGGTTGCCATAAGAGAAGCCACCTCGC
CCAATGGTACCAACGATGTTCCCTCCACCAAAGGTGTTCTTATGTAGTGACACCGATTATTTAAAGCTGC
AGCATACGATATATATACATGTGTATATATGTATACCTATGAATGTCAGTAAGTATGTATACGAACAGTA
TGATACTGAAGATGACAAGGTAATGCATCATTCTATACGTGTCATTCTGAACGAGGCGCGCTTTCCTTTT
TTCTTTTTGCTTTTTCTTTTTTTTTCTCTTGAACTCGACGGATCTATGCGGTGTGAAATACCGCACAGAT
GCGTAAGGAGAAAATACCGCATCAGGAAATTGTAAGCGTTAATATTTTGTTAAAATTCGCGTTAAATTTT
TGTTAAATCAGCTCATTTTTTAACCAATAGGCCGAAATCGGCAAAATCCCTTATAAATCAAAAGAATAGA
CCGAGATAGGGT
[37 nt withheld, positions 1553-1589]
AAAGAACGTGGACTCCAACGTCAAAGG
[49 nt withheld, positions 1617-1665]
T
[91 nt withheld, positions 1667-1757]
G
[124 nt withheld, positions 1759-1882]
CGCGCCATTCGCCATTCAGGCTGCGCAACTGTTGGGAAGGGCGATCGGTGCGGGCCTCTTCGCTATTACG
CCAGCTGAATTGGAGCGACCTCATGCTATACCTGAGAAAGCAACCTGACCTACAGGAAAGAGTTACTCAA
GAATAAGAATTTTCGTTTTAAAACCTAAGAGTCACTTTAAAATTTGTATACACTTATTTTTTTTATAACT
TATTTAATAATAAAAATCATAAATCATAAGAAATTCGCTTATTTAGAAGTGTCAACAACGTATCTACCAA
CGATTTGACCCTTTTCCATCTTTTCGTAAATTTCTGGCAAGGTAGACAAGCCGACAACCTTGATTGGAGA
CTTGACCAAACCTCTGGCGAAGAATTGTTAATTAAGAGCTCTTAAGACCCACTTTCACATTTAAGTTGTT
TTTCTAATCCGCATATGATCAATTCAAGGCCGAATAAGAAGGCTGGCTCTGCACCTTGGTGATCAAATAA
TTCGATAGCTTGTCGTAATAATGGCGGCATACTATCAGTAGTAGGTGTTTCCCTTTCTTCTTTAGCGACT
TGATGCTCTTGATCTTCCAATACGCAACCTAAAGTAAAATGCCCCACAGCGCTGAGTGCATATAATGCAT
TCTCACTAGTGCGGCCGCCCTTTAGTGAGGGTTGAATTCGAATTTTCAAAAATTCTTACTTTTTTTTTGG
ATGGACGCAAAGAAGTTTAATAATCATATTACATGTGTGAAATTGTTATCCGCTCACAATTCCACACAAC
ATATCTAATCTTACTTATATGTTGTGGAAATGTAAAGAGCCCCATTATCTTAGCCTAAAAAAACCTTCTC
TTTGGAACTTTCAGTAATACGCTTAACTGCTCATTGCTATATTGAAGTACGGATTAGAAGCCGCCGAGCG
GGTGACAGCCCTCCGAAGGAAGACTCTCCTCCGTGCGTCCTCGTCTTCACCGGTCGCGTTCCTGAAACGC
AGATGTGCCTCGCGCCGCACTGCTCCGAACAATAAAGATTCTACAATACTAGCTTTTATGGTTATGAAGA
GGAAAAATTGGCAGTAACCTGGCCCCACAAACCTTCAAATGAACGAATCAAATTAACAACCATAGGATGA
TAATGCGATTAGTTTTTTAGCCTTATTTCTGGGGTAATTAATCAGCGAAGCGATGATTTTTGATCTATTA
ACAGATATATAAATGCAAAAACTGTCCCTATCAGTGATAGAGATCTCCCTATCAGTGATAGAGATATTAC
TTCTTATTCAAATGTAATAAAAGTATCAACAAAAAATTGTTAATATACCTCTATACTTTAACGTCAAGGA
GAAAAAACCCCGGATCCTATTAAAATGTCTAAAGGTGAAGAATTATTCACTGGTGTTGTCCCAATTTTGG
TTGAATTAGATGGTGATGTTAATGGTCACAAATTTTCTGTCTCCGGTGAAGGTGAAGGTGATGCTACTTA
CGGTAAATTGACCTTAAAATTTATTTGTACTACTGGTAAATTGCCAGTTCCATGGCCAACCTTAGTCACT
ACTTTCGGTTATGGTGTTCAATGTTTTGCGAGATACCCAGATCATATGAAACAACATGACTTTTTCAAGT
CTGCCATGCCAGAAGGTTATGTTCAAGAAAGAACTATTTTTTTCAAAGATGACGGTAACTACAAGACCAG
AGCTGAAGTCAAGTTTGAAGGTGATACCTTAGTTAATAGAATCGAATTAAAAGGTATTGATTTTAAAGAA
GATGGTAACATTTTAGGTCACAAATTGGAATACAACTATAACTCTCACAATGTTTACATCATGGCTGACA
AACAAAAGAATGGTATCAAAGTTAACTTCAAAATTAGACACAACATTGAAGATGGTTCTGTTCAATTAGC
TGACCATTATCAACAAAATACTCCAATTGGTGATGGTCCAGTCTTGTTACCAGACAACCATTACTTATCC
ACTCAATCTGCCTTATCCAAAGATCCAAACGAAAAGAGAGACCACATGGTCTTGTTAGAATTTGTTACTG
CTGCTGGTATTACCCATGGTATGGATGAATTGTACAAATAACTCGAGTAAGCTTGGTACCGCGGCTAGCT
AAGATCCGCTCTAACCGAAAAGGAAGGAGTTAGACAACCTGAAGTCTAGGTCCCTATTTATTTTTTTATA
GTTATGTTAGTATTAAGAACGTTATTTATATTTCAAATTTTTCTTTTTTTTCTGTACAGACGCGTGTACG
CATGTAACATTATACTGAAAACCTTGCTTGAGAAGGTTTTGGGACGCTCGAAGATCCAGCTGCATTAATG
AATCGGCCAACGCGCGGGGAGAGGCGGTTTGCGTATTGGGCGCTCTTCCGCTTCCTCGCTCACTGACTCG
CTGCGCTCGGTCGTTCGGCTGCGGCGAGCGGTATCAGCTCACTCAAAGGCGGTAATACGGTTATCCACAG
AATCAGGGGATAACGCAGGAAAGAACATGTGAGCAAAAGGCCAGCAAAAGGCCAGGAACCGTAAAAAGGC
CGCGTTGCTGGCGTTTTTCCATAGGCTCCGCCCCCCTGACGAGCATCACAAAAATCGACGCTCAAGTCAG
AGGTGGCGAAACCCGACAGGACTATAAAGATACCAGGCGTTTCCCCCTGGAAGCTCCCTCGTGCGCTCTC
CTGTTCCGACCCTGCCGCTTACCGGATACCTGTCCGCCTTTCTCCCTTCGGGAAGCGTGGCGCTTTCTCA
TAGCTCACGCTGTAGGTATCTCAGTTCGGTGTAGGTCGTTCGCTCCAAGCTGGGCTGTGTGCACGAACCC
CCCGTTCAGCCCGACCGCTGCGCCTTATCCGGTAACTATCGTCTTGAGTCCAACCCGGTAAGACACGACT
TATCGCCACTGGCAGCAGCCACTGGTAACAGGATTAGCAGAGCGAGGTATGTAGGCGGTGCTACAGAGTT
CTTGAAGTGGTGGCCTAACTACGGCTACACTAGAAGGACAGTATTTGGTATCTGCGCTCTGCTGAAGCCA
GTTACCTTCGGAAAAAGAGTTGGTAGCTCTTGATCCGGCAAACAAACCACCGCTGGTAGCGGTGGTTTTT
TTGTTTGCAAGCAGCAGATTACGCGCAGAAAAAAAGGATCTCAAGAAGATCCTTTGATCTTTTCTACGGG
GTCTGACGCTCAGTGGAACGAAAACTCACGTTAAGGGATTTTGGTCATGAGATTATCAAAAAGGATCTTC
ACCTAGATCCTTTTAAATTAAAAATGAAGTTTTAAATCAATCTAAAGTATATATGAGTAAACTTGGTCTG
ACAGTTACCAATGCTTAATCAGTGAGGCACCTATCTCAGCGATCTGTCTATTTCGTTCATCCATAGTTGC
CTGACTCCCCGTCGTGTAGATAACTACGATACGGGAGGGCTTACCATCTGGCCCCAGTGCTGCAATGATA
CCGCGAGACCCACGCTCACCGGCTCCAGATTTATCAGCAATAAACCAGCCAGCCGGAAGGGCCGAGCGCA
GAAGTGGTCCTGCAACTTTATCCGCCTCCATCCAGTCTATTAATTGTTGCCGGGAAGCTAGAGTAAGTAG
TTCGCCAGTTAATAGTTTGCGCAACGTTGTTGCCATTGCTACAGGCATCGTGGTGTCACGCTCGTCGTTT
GGTATGGCTTCATTCAGCTCCGGTTCCCAACGATCAAGGCGAGTTACATGATCCCCCATGTTGTGCAAAA
AAGCGGTTAGCTCCTTCGGTCCTCCGATCGTTGTCAGAAGTAAGTTGGCCGCAGTGTTATCACTCATGGT
TATGGCAGCACTGCATAATTCTCTTACTGTCATGCCATCCGTAAGATGCTTTTCTGTGACTGGTGAGTAC
TCAACCAAGTCATTCTGAGAATAGTGTATGCGGCGACCGAGTTGCTCTTGCCCGGCGTCAATACGGGATA
ATACCGCGCCACATAGCAGAACTTTAAAAGTGCTCATCATTGGAAAACGTTCTTCGGGGCGAAAACTCTC
AAGGATCTTACCGCTGTTGAGATCCAGTTCGATGTAACCCACTCGTGCACCCAACTGATCTTCAGCATCT
TTTACTTTCACCAGCGTTTCTGGGTGAGCAAAAACAGGAAGGCAAAATGCCGCAAAAAAGGGAATAAGGG
CGACACGGAAATGTTGAATACTCATACTCTTCCTTTTTCAATATTATTGAAGCATTTATCAGGGTTATTG
TCTCATGAGCGGATACATATTTGAATGTATTTAGAAAAATAAACAAATAGGGGTTCCGCGCACATTTCCC
CGAAAAGTGCCACCTGACGTCTAAGAAACCATTATTATCATGACATTAACCTATAAAAATAGGCGTATCA
CGAGGCCCTTTCGTC
Features (pLannotate 1.2.2; 23 found; start..end, strand, type, name):
    137..186     +  misc_feature   bom (fragment): basis of mobility region from pBR322
    187..267     -  CDS            MRM1 (fragment): MRM1_YEAST - Also known as PET56 From Saccharomyces cerevisiae (strain ATCC 204508 / S288c) (Baker's yeast).
    317..504     +  promoter       HIS3 promoter: S. cerevisiae HIS3
    505..1167    +  CDS            HIS3: imidazoleglycerol-phosphate dehydratase, required for histidine biosynthesis; S. cerevisiae HIS3; yeast auxotrophic marker
   1375..1426    +  misc_feature   bom (fragment): basis of mobility region from pBR322
   1454..1882    -  rep_origin     f1 ori (sequence partly withheld): f1 bacteriophage origin of replication; arrow indicates direction of (+) strand synthesis
   1890..1959    -  CDS            lacZα (fragment): LacZα fragment of β-galactosidase; lacZ fragment
   1965..2130    -  terminator     ADH1 terminator: S. cerevisiae ADH1; transcription terminator for the S. cerevisiae alcohol dehydrogenase 1 (ADH1) gene
   2134..2256    -  CDS            ADH1 (fragment): ADH1_YEAST - Also known as ADC1. Experimental evidence at protein level: Swiss-Prot protein existence level 1. This isozyme preferentially catalyzes the conversion of primary unbranched alcohols to their corresponding aldehydes. Also shows activity toward secondary alcohols. From Saccharomyces cerevisiae (strain ATCC 204508 / S288c) (Baker's yeast).
   2274..2516    -  CDS            TetR (fragment): tetracycline repressor TetR; tetR from transposon Tn10; TetR binds to the tetracycline operator tetO to inhibit transcription. This inhibition can be relieved by adding tetracycline or doxycycline.
   2559..2617    +  promoter       GAL10 promoter (fragment): S. cerevisiae GAL10; inducible promoter, regulated by Gal4
   2625..2641    -  protein_bind   lac operator: The lac repressor binds to the lac operator to inhibit transcription in E. coli. This inhibition can be relieved by adding lactose or isopropyl-β-D-thiogalactopyranoside (IPTG). lac repressor encoded by lacI
   2772..2889    +  protein_bind   UAS: upstream activating sequence mediating Gal4-dependent induction Gal4
   3097..3115    +  protein_bind   tet operator: tetO; bacterial operator O2 for the tetR and tetA genes tetracycline repressor TetR
   3118..3137    +  promoter       PLtetO-1 promoter (fragment): modified phage lambda PL promoter with tet operator sites (Lutz and Bujard, 1997)
   3137..3213    +  promoter       GAL1 promoter (fragment): S. cerevisiae GAL1; inducible promoter, regulated by Gal4
   3237..3950    +  CDS            GFPmut3: GFPmut3 is a basic (constitutively fluorescent) green fluorescent protein published in 1996, derived from Aequorea victoria. It is reported to be a very rapidly-maturing weak dimer.
   3986..4175    +  terminator     CYC1 terminator: S. cerevisiae CYC1; transcription terminator for CYC1
   4178..4235    -  CDS            lacI (fragment): lac repressor; lacI; The lac repressor binds to the lac operator to inhibit transcription in E. coli. This inhibition can be relieved by adding lactose or isopropyl-β-D-thiogalactopyranoside (IPTG).
   4418..5006    -  rep_origin     ori: high-copy-number ColE1/pMB1/pBR322/pUC origin of replication
   5177..6037    -  CDS            AmpR: β-lactamase; bla; confers resistance to ampicillin, carbenicillin, and related antibiotics
   6038..6142    -  promoter       AmpR promoter: bla
   6237..35      +  CDS            rop (fragment) (across the origin): Rop protein, which maintains plasmids at low copy number; rop
