[The description below was written by a language model from this plasmid's Addgene catalogue record and pLannotate feature annotations shown in this document.]
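Description:
pDN-G1Gh is a yeast reporter plasmid of about 6.2 kb built on the pRS403 backbone, an integrating-type shuttle vector: the feature table shows no yeast replication origin or centromere, only the HIS3 promoter and coding sequence, which provide histidine prototrophy as the selectable marker in Saccharomyces cerevisiae. In E. coli it is maintained through a high-copy ColE1/pUC-type origin with ampicillin resistance (β-lactamase under its own promoter), and an f1 phage origin is also present. Small annotated fragments of lacZα, lacI, bom and rop are backbone remnants rather than functional parts.

The payload is a single reporter cassette. The PGal1-D12 promoter is a modified GAL1 promoter that retains the Gal4-responsive upstream activating sequence but carries two tandem tetO2 operators downstream of the TATA box. The annotation detects these as a tet operator and an adjacent tetO-containing fragment. It drives yEGFP, the yeast-enhanced green fluorescent protein (annotated as GFPmut3, which it closely resembles), followed by the CYC1 transcriptional terminator. Expression should therefore depend on galactose/Gal4 activation and be repressible by TetR bound at the operators, with repression relieved by tetracycline-class inducers.

The plasmid does not itself supply a working repressor. The TetR sequence upstream of the promoter, on the opposite strand and flanked by ADH1 coding and terminator fragments, is recorded as a nonfunctional fragment. The construct thus serves as a regulator-free reporter. Given the associated work on how negative autoregulation shapes dose response and expression heterogeneity, it was probably used as a control or reporter component in those synthetic gene circuits, though the record does not state its exact role.
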