Addgene plasmid #44507: pDN-G1Gh
Depositing lab: Gabor Balazsi. Depositing organization: University of Texas MD Anderson Cancer Center. Publication: Negative autoregulation linearizes the dose-response and suppresses the heterogeneity of gene expression. Nevozhay D, Adams RM, Murphy KF, Josic K, Balazsi G. Proc Natl Acad Sci U S A. 2009 Mar 31;106(13):5123-8. doi: 10.1073/pnas.0809901106. Epub 2009 Mar 11. PubMed 19279212.
Backbone
  Vector backbone: pRS403
  Backbone manufacturer: Stratagene
  Backbone size w/o insert (bp): 4456
  Total vector size (bp): 6237
  Modifications to backbone: CYC1 transcriptional terminator present downstream of inserts (between XhoI and PvuII sites). Nonfunctional tetracycline repressor (tetR) fragment present between SacI and SpeI sites.
  Vector type: Yeast Expression, Synthetic Biology ; Expression regulator/reporter
  Selectable markers: HIS3
Growth in bacteria
  Bacterial resistance: Ampicillin, 100 μg/mL
  Growth temperature: 37°C
  Growth strain: XL10 Gold
  Copy number: High Copy
Gene/Insert 1
  Gene/Insert name: PGal1-D12 promoter (alt name: Yeast GAL1 promoter with 2XtetO2)
  Species: S. cerevisiae (budding yeast), Synthetic
  Insert size (bp): 450
  Mutation: Two tandem tet operators (2XtetO2) downstream of the GAL1 TATA box
  Entrez Gene: GAL1 (a.k.a. YBR020W)
  Promoter: PGal1-D12 promoter
  Cloning method: Restriction Enzyme; 5′ cloning site AgeI (not destroyed); 3′ cloning site BamHI (not destroyed)
  Sequencing primers: 5′ Gal1ProF2 (CGAAGCGATGATTTTTGATC); 3′ GFP-R
Gene/Insert 2
  Gene/Insert name: yEGFP (alt name: yeast-enhanced green fluorescent protein)
  Species: S. cerevisiae (budding yeast), Synthetic
  Insert size (bp): 715
  Cloning method: Restriction Enzyme; 5′ cloning site BamHI (not destroyed); 3′ cloning site XhoI (not destroyed)
  Sequencing primers: 5′ GAL1
Terms and licenses: Academic/Nonprofit Terms; Industry Terms: Not Available to Industry
How to cite: pDN-G1Gh was a gift from Gabor Balazsi (Addgene plasmid # 44507 ; http://n2t.net/addgene:44507 ; RRID:Addgene_44507)
