>Addgene plasmid #44507 | pDN-G1Gh | addgene partial sequence | sequence record 62572 | GAL1 5'-AATATACCTCTATACTTTAACGTC-3'
CCGGATCCTATTAAAATGTCTAAAGGTGAAGAATTATTCACTGGTGTTGTCCCAATTTTGGTTGAATTAG
ATGGTGATGTTAATGGTCACAAATTTTCTGTCTCCGGTGAAGGTGAAGGTGATGCTACTTACGGTAAATT
GACCTTAAAATTTATTTGTACTACTGGTAAATTGCCAGTTCCATGGCCAACCTTAGTCACTACTTTCGGT
TATGGTGTTCAATGTTTTGCGAGATACCCAGATCATATGAAACAACATGACTTTTTCAAGTCTGCCATGC
CAGAAGGTTATGTTCAAGAAAGAACTATTTTTTTCAAAGATGACGGTAACTACAAGACCAGAGCTGAAGT
CAAGTTTGAAGGTGATACCTTAGTTAATAGAATCGAATTAAAAGGTATTGATTTTAAAGAAGATGGTAAC
ATTTTAGGTCACAAATTGGAATACAACTATAACTCTCACAATGTTTACATCATGGCTGACAAACAAAAGA
ATGGTATCAAAGTTAACTTCAAAATTAGACACAACATTGAAGATGGTTCTGTTCAATTAGCTGACCATTA
TCAACAAAATACTCCAATTGGTGATGGTCCAGTCTTGTTACCAGACAACCATTACTTATCCACTCAATCT
GCCTTATCCAAAGATCCAAACGAAAAGAGAGACCACATGGTCTTGTTAGAATTTGTTACTGCTGCTGGTA
TTACCCATGGTATGGATGAATTGTACAAATAACTCGAGTAAGCTTGGTACCGCGGCTAGCTAAGATCCGC
TCTAACCGAAAAGGAAGGAGTTAGACAACCTGAAGTCTAGGTCCCTATTTATTTTTTTATAGTTATGTTA
GTATTAAGAACGTTATTTATATTTCAAATTTTTCTTTTT
