>Addgene plasmid #44507 | pDN-G1Gh | addgene partial sequence | sequence record 62626 | GFP-R 5'-CCATCTAATTCAACAAGAATTGGGACAAC-3'
ATTCTTCACCTTTAGACATTTTAATAGGATCCGGGGTTTTTTCTCCTTGACGTTAAAGTATAGAGGTATA
TTAACAATTTTTTGTTGATACTTTTATTACATTTGAATAAGAAGTAATATCTCTATCACTGATAGGGAGA
TCTCTATCACTGATAGGGACAGTTTTTGCATTTATATATCTGTTAATAGATCAAAAATCATCGCTTCGCT
GATTAATTACCCCAGAAATAAGGCTAAAAAACTAATCGCATTATCATCCTATGGTTGTTAATTTGATTCG
TTCATTTGAAGGTTTGTGGGGCCAGGTTACTGCCAATTTTTCCTCTTCATAACCATAAAAGCTAGTATTG
TAGAATCTTTATTGTTCGGAGCAGTGCGGCGCGAGGCACATCTGCGTTTCAGGAACGCGACCGGTGAAGA
CGAGGACGCACGGAGGAGAGTCTTCCTTCGGAGGGCTGTCACCCGCTCGGCGGCTTCTAATCCGTACTTC
AATATAGCAATGAGCAGTTAAGCGTATTACTGAAAGTTCCAAAGAGAAGGTTTTTTTAGGCTAAGATAAT
GGGGCTCTTTACATTTCCACAACATATAAGTAAGATTAGATATGTTGTGTGGAATTGTGAGCGGATAACA
ATTTCACACATGTAATATGATTATTAAACTTCTTTGCGTCCATCCAAAAAAAAAGTAAGAATTTTTGAAA
ATTCGAATTCAACCCTCACTAAAGGGCGGCCGCACTAGTGAGAATGCATTATATGCACTCAGCGCTGTGG
GGCATTTTACTTTAGGTTGCGTATTGGAAGATCAAGAGCATCAAGTCGCTAAAGAAGAAAGGGAAACACC
TACTACTGATAGTATGCCGCCATTATTACGACAAGCTATCGAATTATTTGATCACCAAGGTGCAGAGCCA
GCCTTCTTATTCGGCCTTGAATTG
