>Addgene plasmid #44507 | pDN-G1Gh | addgene partial sequence | sequence record 62627 | pRSII-F1 5'-CGGCATCAGAGCAGATTGTAC-3'
ATTCCCGTTTTAAGAGCTTGGTGAGCGCTAGGAGTCACTGCCAGGTATCGTTTGAACACGGCATTAGTCA
GGGAAGTCATAACACAGTCCTTTCCCGCAATTTTCTTTTTCTATTACTCTTGGCCTCCTCTAGTACACTC
TATATTTTTTTATGCCTCGGTAATGATTTTCATTTTTTTTTTTCCACCTAGCGGATGACTCTTTTTTTTT
CTTAGCGATTGGCATTATCACATAATGAATTATACATTATATAAAGTAATGTGATTTCTTCGAAGAATAT
ACTAAAAAATGAGCAGGCAAGATAAACGAAGGCAAAGATGACAGAGCAGAAAGCCCTAGTAAAGCGTATT
ACAAATGAAACCAAGATTCAGATTGCGATCTCTTTAAAGGGTGGTCCCCTAGCGATAGAGCACTCGATCT
TCCCAGAAAAAGAGGCAGAAGCAGTAGCAGAACAGGCCACACAATCGCAAGTGATTAACGTCCACACAGG
TATAGGGTTTCTGGACCATATGATACATGCTCTGGCCAAGCATTCCGGCTGGTCGCTAATCGTTGAGTGC
ATTGGTGACTTACACATAGACGACCATCACACCACTGAAGACTGCGGGATTGCTCTCGGTCAAGCTTTTA
AAGAGGCCCTAGGGGCCGTGCGTGGAGTAAAAAGGTTTGGATCAGGATTTGCGCCTTTGGATGAGGCACT
TTCCAGAGCGGTGGTAGATCTTTCGAACAGGCCGTACGCAGTTGTCGAACTTGGTTTGCAAAGGGAGAAA
GTAGGAGATCTCTCTTGCGAGATGATCCCGCATTTTCTTGAAAGCTTTGCAGAGGCTAGCAGAATTACCC
TCCACGTTGATTGTCTGCGAGGCAAGAATGATCATCACCGTAGTGAGAGTGCGTTCAAGGCTCTTGCGGT
TGCC
